Addgene plasmid #241491: pMIHP-16274 Flag.S.V5
Purpose: (Empty Backbone) Flag.S.V5 Flow Code Plasmid This plasmid is to be used with mRNAs.
Depositing lab: Adrian Liston. Depositing organization: Babraham Institute. Publication: The tissue-resident regulatory T cell pool is shaped by transient multi-tissue migration and a conserved residency program. Burton OT, Bricard O, Tareen S, Gergelits V, Andrews S, Biggins L, Roca CP, Whyte C, Junius S, Brajic A, Pasciuto E, Ali M, Lemaitre P, Schlenner SM, Ishigame H, Brown BD, Dooley J, Liston A. Immunity. 2024 Jul 9;57(7):1586-1602.e10. doi: 10.1016/j.immuni.2024.05.023. Epub 2024 Jun 18. PubMed 38897202.
Backbone
  Vector backbone: Retroviral plasmid
  Vector type: Retroviral
  Tag / fusion protein: Flag; S; V5
Growth in bacteria
  Bacterial resistance: Ampicillin, 100 μg/mL
  Growth temperature: 30°C
  Growth strain: NEB Stable
  Copy number: Unknown
Gene/Insert
  Gene/Insert name: None
Resource information
  A portion of this plasmid was derived from a plasmid made by: The plasmids were generated using pro-code vectors received from Dr Brian Brown at Mount Sinai and we have their permission via email for these to be deposited.
Terms and licenses: Academic/Nonprofit Terms; Industry Terms: Not Available to Industry
Depositor comments: Any stbl competent cell strain can be used for growing this plasmid.
How to cite: pMIHP-16274 Flag.S.V5 was a gift from Adrian Liston (Addgene plasmid # 241491 ; http://n2t.net/addgene:241491 ; RRID:Addgene_241491)
