[The description below was written by a language model from this plasmid's Addgene catalogue record and pLannotate feature annotations shown in this document.]
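Description:
pMIHP-16274 Flag.S.V5 is a gammaretroviral transfer plasmid deposited as an empty backbone, one member of a "Flow Code" series carrying a specific combination of epitope tags: Flag, S and V5. The viral portion is built on murine embryonic stem cell virus elements. A 5' LTR drives the genomic transcript, followed by the MESV Ψ packaging signal and a truncated, start-codon-less MMLV gag segment that extends the packaging region. A 3' LTR closes the unit. Between gag and the 3' LTR sits an EMCV IRES directly followed by a mouse histone H2B coding sequence (H2bc3), then a short fragment of a pUC-type multiple cloning site.

The annotation tool did not call the three tags as separate features. Given the catalogue's tag field and the unannotated stretch after H2B, they are most likely fused to the histone, although the record does not confirm this. Such a fusion would give a nuclear, chromatin-bound epitope barcode detectable with anti-tag antibodies by flow cytometry. The catalogue notes that the design derives from previously described pro-code vectors, in which combinations of linear epitopes identify individual constructs in a pooled population.

The space between gag and the IRES appears to be where a user's sequence would go, so that cargo and barcode share one LTR-driven transcript. The purpose line says only that the plasmid is to be used "with mRNAs", without further detail. No mammalian selection marker is annotated.

In bacteria, the plasmid replicates from a high-copy ColE1/pUC-type origin and is selected with ampicillin through AmpR. Recombination-deficient host strains are recommended because of the LTR repeats. The short TcR, env, lacI, rop, bom and lacZα fragments are non-functional remnants of earlier cloning vectors.
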