Features (pLannotate 1.2.2; 19 found; start..end, strand, type, name):
     32..233     -  CDS            TcR (fragment): tetracycline efflux protein; tet; confers resistance to tetracycline
    234..332     +  CDS            env (fragment): murine leukemia virus gPr80 envelope polyprotein precursor; env; proteolytically cleaved into gp70SU and p15TM subunits
    374..890     +  LTR            5' LTR: 5' long terminal repeat from murine embryonic stem cell virus
    954..1295    +  misc_feature   MESV Ψ: packaging signal of murine embryonic stem cell virus
   1362..1778    +  CDS            gag (truncated): truncated Moloney murine leukemia virus (MMLV) gag gene lacking the start codon
   1837..2397    +  misc_feature   IRES: internal ribosome entry site (IRES) of the encephalomyocarditis virus (EMCV)
   2400..2777    +  CDS            H2bc3: H2B1B_MOUSE - Also known as Hist1h2bb Experimental evidence at protein level: Swiss-Prot protein existence level 1. Core component of nucleosome. Nucleosomes wrap and compact DNA into chromatin, limiting DNA accessibility to the cellular machineries which require DNA as a template. Histones thereby play a central role in transcription regulation, DNA repair, DNA replication and chromosomal stability. DNA accessibility is regulated via a complex set of post-translational modifications of histones, also called histone code, and nucleosome remodeling. From Mus musculus (Mouse).
   2995..3025    +  misc_feature   MCS (fragment): pUC18/19 multiple cloning site
   3145..3659    +  LTR            3' LTR: 3' long terminal repeat from murine embryonic stem cell virus
   3821..3837    -  protein_bind   lac operator: The lac repressor binds to the lac operator to inhibit transcription in E. coli. This inhibition can be relieved by adding lactose or isopropyl-β-D-thiogalactopyranoside (IPTG). lac repressor encoded by lacI
   3845..3875    -  promoter       lac promoter: promoter for the E. coli lac operon
   3890..3911    -  protein_bind   CAP binding site: CAP binding activates transcription in the presence of cAMP. E. coli catabolite activator protein
   3924..4016    -  CDS            lacI (fragment): lac repressor; lacI; The lac repressor binds to the lac operator to inhibit transcription in E. coli. This inhibition can be relieved by adding lactose or isopropyl-β-D-thiogalactopyranoside (IPTG).
   4199..4787    -  rep_origin     ori: high-copy-number ColE1/pMB1/pBR322/pUC origin of replication
   4958..5818    -  CDS            AmpR: β-lactamase; bla; confers resistance to ampicillin, carbenicillin, and related antibiotics
   5819..5923    -  promoter       AmpR promoter: bla
   6018..6053    +  CDS            rop (fragment): Rop protein, which maintains plasmids at low copy number; rop
   6155..6254    +  misc_feature   bom (fragment): basis of mobility region from pBR322
   6260..32      -  CDS            lacZα (fragment) (across the origin): LacZα fragment of β-galactosidase; lacZ fragment
>Addgene plasmid #241491 | pMIHP-16274 Flag.S.V5 | addgene full sequence | sequence record 481844 | Addgene NGS Result
TTTTCCCAGTCACGACGTTGTAAAACGACGGCGCAAGGAATGGTGCATGCAAGGAGATGGCGCCCAACAG
TCCCCCGGCCACGGGGCCTGCCACCATACCCACGCCGAAACAAGCGCTCATGAGCCCGAAGTGGCGAGCC
CGATCTTCCCCATCGGTGATGTCGGCGATATAGGCGCCAGCAACCGCACCTGTGGCGCCGGTGATGCCGG
CCACGATGCGTCCGGCGTAGAGGCGATTAGTCCAATTTGTTAAAGACAGGATATCAGTGGTCCAGGCTCT
AGTTTTGACTCAACAATATCACCAGCTGAAGCCTATAGAGTACGAGCCATAGATAAAATAAAAGATTTTA
TTTAGTCTCCAGAAAAAGGGGGGAATGAAAGACCCCACCTGTAGGTTTGGCAAGCTAGCTTAAGTAACGC
CATTTTGCAAGGCATGGAAAATACATAACTGAGAATAGAGAAGTTCAGATCAAGGTTAGGAACAGAGAGA
CAGCAGAATATGGGCCAAACAGGATATCTGTGGTAAGCAGTTCCTGCCCCGGCTCAGGGCCAAGAACAGA
TGGTCCCCAGATGCGGTCCCGCCCTCAGCAGTTTCTAGAGAACCATCAGATGTTTCCAGGGTGCCCCAAG
GACCTGAAATGACCCTGTGCCTTATTTGAACTAACCAATCAGTTCGCTTCTCGCTTCTGTTCGCGCGCTT
CTGCTCCCCGAGCTCAATAAAAGAGCCCACAACCCCTCACTCGGCGCGCCAGTCCTCCGATAGACTGCGT
CGCCCGGGTACCCGTATTCCCAATAAAGCCTCTTGCTGTTTGCATCCGAATCGTGGACTCGCTGATCCTT
GGGAGGGTCTCCTCAGATTGATTGACTGCCCACCTCGGGGGTCTTTCATTTGGAGGTTCCACCGAGATTT
GGAGACCCCTGCCCAGGGACCACCGACCCCCCCGCCGGGAGGTAAGCTGGCCAGCGGTCGTTTCGTGTCT
GTCTCTGTCTTTGTGCGTGTTTGTGCCGGCATCTAATGTTTGCGCCTGCGTCTGTACTAGTTAGCTAACT
AGCTCTGTATCTGGCGGACCCGTGGTGGAACTGACGAGTTCTGAACACCCGGCCGCAACCCTGGGAGACG
TCCCAGGGACTTTGGGGGCCGTTTTTGTGGCCCGACCTGAGGAAGGGAGTCGATGTGGAATCCGACCCCG
TCAGGATATGTGGTTCTGGTAGGAGACGAGAACCTAAAACAGTTCCCGCCTCCGTCTGAATTTTTGCTTT
CGGTTTGGAACCGAAGCCGCGCGTCTTGTCTGCTGCAGCGCTGCAGCATCGTTCTGTGTTGTCTCTGTCT
GACTGTGTTTCTGTATTTGTCTGAAAATTAGGGCCAGACTGTTACCACTCCCTTAAGTTTGACCTTAGGT
CACTGGAAAGATGTCGAGCGGATCGCTCACAACCAGTCGGTAGATGTCAAGAAGAGACGTTGGGTTACCT
TCTGCTCTGCAGAATGGCCAACCTTTAACGTCGGATGGCCGCGAGACGGCACCTTTAACCGAGACCTCAT
CACCCAGGTTAAGATCAAGGTCTTTTCACCTGGCCCGCATGGACACCCAGACCAGGTCCCCTACATCGTG
ACCTGGGAAGCCTTGGCTTTTGACCCCCCTCCCTGGGTCAAGCCCTTTGTACACCCTAAGCCTCCGCCTC
CTCTTCCTCCATCCGCCCCGTCTCTCCCCCTTGAACCTCCTCGTTCGACCCCGCCTCGATCCTCCCTTTA
TCCAGCCCTCACTCCTTCTCTAGGCGCCGGAATTCCGAACAGTCTTCCGTAATAGAAGACACAAGGCTCG
AGCGGGATCAATTCCGCCCCCCCCCTAACGTTACTGGCCGAAGCCGCTTGGAATAAGGCCGGTGTGCGTT
TGTCTATATGTTATTTTCCACCATATTGCCGTCTTTTGGCAATGTGAGGGCCCGGAAACCTGGCCCTGTC
TTCTTGACGAGCATTCCTAGGGGTCTTTCCCCTCTCGCCAAAGGAATGCAAGGTCTGTTGAATGTCGTGA
AGGAAGCAGTTCCTCTGGAAGCTTCTTGAAGACAAACAACGTCTGTAGCGACCCTTTGCAGGCAGCGGAA
CCCCCCACCTGGCGACAGGTGCCTCTGCGGCCAAAAGCCACGTGTATAAGATACACCTGCAAAGGCGGCA
CAACCCCAGTGCCACGTTGTGAGTTGGATAGTTGTGGAAAGAGTCAAATGGCTCTCCTCAAGCGTATTCA
ACAAGGGGCTGAAGGATGCCCAGAAGGTACCCCATTGTATGGGATCTGATCTGGGGCCTCGGTGCACATG
CTTTACATGTGTTTAGTCGAGGTTAAAAAAACGTCTAGGCCCCCCGAACCACGGGGACGTGGTTTTCCTT
TGAAAAACACGATAATACCATGCCAGAGCCTTCTAAGTCTGCACCAGCCCCTAAGAAGGGATCTAAGAAA
GCCATCTCTAAGGCGCAGAAGAAGGATGGCAAGAAGCGCAAGCGCAGCCGCAAGGAGAGCTATTCGGTGT
ACGTGTACAAGGTGCTGAAGCAAGTGCACCCCGACACCGGCATCTCCTCCAAGGCCATGGGCATCATGAA
CTCGTTCGTGAACGACATCTTCGAGCGCATCGCGAGCGAGGCGTCCCGCCTGGCGCATTACAACAAGCGC
TCGACCATCACGTCCCGGGAGATCCAGACGGCCGTGCGCCTGCTGCTGCCCGGGGAGCTGGCCAAGCACG
CCGTGTCGGAGGGCACTAAGGCCGTCACCAAGTACACCAGCTCCAAGGACCCACCGGTCGCCACCGGATC
CACGGTCGCCACCATGGGCGACTACAAAGACGATGACGACAAGGGAGGAGGCGGGGGAGGGAAGGAGACC
GCCGCCGCCAAGTTCGAGAGGCAGCACATGGACAGCGGAGGAGGCGGGGGAGGGGGCAAACCAATTCCAA
ACCCACTGCTGGGACTGGATTCCACAGGCATGCTGATGGTGTAAGCGGCCGCGACTCTAGAGTCGACCTG
CAGGCATGCAAGCTTCAGGTAGCCGGCTAACGTTAACAACCGGTACCTCTAGAACTATAGCTAGCATGCG
CAAATTTAAAGCGCTGATATCGATAAAATAAAAGATTTTATTTAGTCTCCAGAAAAAGGGGGGAATGAAA
GACCCCACCTGTAGGTTTGGCAAGCTAGCTTAAGTAACGCCATTTTGCAAGGCATGGAAAATACATAACT
GAGAATAGAGAAGTTCAGATCAAGGTTAGGAACAGAGAGACAGCAGAATATGGGCCAAACAGGATATCTG
TGGTAAGCAGTTCCTGCCCCGGCTCAGGGCCAAGAACAGATGGTCCCCAGATGCGGTCCCGCCCTCAGCA
GTTTCTAGAGAACCATCAGATGTTTCCAGGGTGCCCCAAGGACCTGAAATGACCCTGTGCCTTATTTGAA
CTAACCAATCAGTTCGCTTCTCGCTTCTGTTCGCGCGCTTCTGCTCCCCGAGCTCAATAAAAGAGCCCAC
AACCCCTCACTCGGCGCGCCAGTCCTCCGATAGACTGCGTCGCCCGGGTACCCGTGTATCCAATAAACCC
TCTTGCAGTTGCATCCGACTTGTGGTCTCGCTGTTCCTTGGGAGGGTCTCCTCTGAGTGATTGACTACCC
GTCAGCGGGGGTCTTTCATGGGTAACAGTTTCTTGAAGTTGGAGAACAACATTCTGAGGGTAGGAGTCGA
ATATTAAGTAATCCTGACTCAATTAGCCACTGTTTTGAATCCACATACTCCAATACTCCTGAAATAGTTC
ATTATGGACAGCGCAGAAAGAGCTGGGGAGAATTGTGAAATTGTTATCCGCTCACAATTCCACACAACAT
ACGAGCCGGAAGCATAAAGTGTAAAGCCTGGGGTGCCTAATGAGTGAGCTAACTCACATTAATTGCGTTG
CGCTCACTGCCCGCTTTCCAGTCGGGAAACCTGTCGTGCCAGCTGCATTAATGAATCGGCCAACGCGCGG
GGAGAGGCGGTTTGCGTATTGGGCGCTCTTCCGCTTCCTCGCTCACTGACTCGCTGCGCTCGGTCGTTCG
GCTGCGGCGAGCGGTATCAGCTCACTCAAAGGCGGTAATACGGTTATCCACAGAATCAGGGGATAACGCA
GGAAAGAACATGTGAGCAAAAGGCCAGCAAAAGGCCAGGAACCGTAAAAAGGCCGCGTTGCTGGCGTTTT
TCCATAGGCTCCGCCCCCCTGACGAGCATCACAAAAATCGACGCTCAAGTCAGAGGTGGCGAAACCCGAC
AGGACTATAAAGATACCAGGCGTTTCCCCCTGGAAGCTCCCTCGTGCGCTCTCCTGTTCCGACCCTGCCG
CTTACCGGATACCTGTCCGCCTTTCTCCCTTCGGGAAGCGTGGCGCTTTCTCATAGCTCACGCTGTAGGT
ATCTCAGTTCGGTGTAGGTCGTTCGCTCCAAGCTGGGCTGTGTGCACGAACCCCCCGTTCAGCCCGACCG
CTGCGCCTTATCCGGTAACTATCGTCTTGAGTCCAACCCGGTAAGACACGACTTATCGCCACTGGCAGCA
GCCACTGGTAACAGGATTAGCAGAGCGAGGTATGTAGGCGGTGCTACAGAGTTCTTGAAGTGGTGGCCTA
ACTACGGCTACACTAGAAGAACAGTATTTGGTATCTGCGCTCTGCTGAAGCCAGTTACCTTCGGAAAAAG
AGTTGGTAGCTCTTGATCCGGCAAACAAACCACCGCTGGTAGCGGTGGTTTTTTTGTTTGCAAGCAGCAG
ATTACGCGCAGAAAAAAAGGATCTCAAGAAGATCCTTTGATCTTTTCTACGGGGTCTGACGCTCAGTGGA
ACGAAAACTCACGTTAAGGGATTTTGGTCATGAGATTATCAAAAAGGATCTTCACCTAGATCCTTTTAAA
TTAAAAATGAAGTTTTAAATCAATCTAAAGTATATATGAGTAAACTTGGTCTGACAGTTACCAATGCTTA
ATCAGTGAGGCACCTATCTCAGCGATCTGTCTATTTCGTTCATCCATAGTTGCCTGACTCCCCGTCGTGT
AGATAACTACGATACGGGAGGGCTTACCATCTGGCCCCAGTGCTGCAATGATACCGCGAGACCCACGCTC
ACCGGCTCCAGATTTATCAGCAATAAACCAGCCAGCCGGAAGGGCCGAGCGCAGAAGTGGTCCTGCAACT
TTATCCGCCTCCATCCAGTCTATTAATTGTTGCCGGGAAGCTAGAGTAAGTAGTTCGCCAGTTAATAGTT
TGCGCAACGTTGTTGCCATTGCTACAGGCATCGTGGTGTCACGCTCGTCGTTTGGTATGGCTTCATTCAG
CTCCGGTTCCCAACGATCAAGGCGAGTTACATGATCCCCCATGTTGTGCAAAAAAGCGGTTAGCTCCTTC
GGTCCTCCGATCGTTGTCAGAAGTAAGTTGGCCGCAGTGTTATCACTCATGGTTATGGCAGCACTGCATA
ATTCTCTTACTGTCATGCCATCCGTAAGATGCTTTTCTGTGACTGGTGAGTACTCAACCAAGTCATTCTG
AGAATAGTGTATGCGGCGACCGAGTTGCTCTTGCCCGGCGTCAATACGGGATAATACCGCGCCACATAGC
AGAACTTTAAAAGTGCTCATCATTGGAAAACGTTCTTCGGGGCGAAAACTCTCAAGGATCTTACCGCTGT
TGAGATCCAGTTCGATGTAACCCACTCGTGCACCCAACTGATCTTCAGCATCTTTTACTTTCACCAGCGT
TTCTGGGTGAGCAAAAACAGGAAGGCAAAATGCCGCAAAAAAGGGAATAAGGGCGACACGGAAATGTTGA
ATACTCATACTCTTCCTTTTTCAATATTATTGAAGCATTTATCAGGGTTATTGTCTCATGAGCGGATACA
TATTTGAATGTATTTAGAAAAATAAACAAATAGGGGTTCCGCGCACATTTCCCCGAAAAGTGCCACCTGA
CGTCTAAGAAACCATTATTATCATGACATTAACCTATAAAAATAGGCGTATCACGAGGCCCTTTCGTCTC
GCGCGTTTCGGTGATGACGGTGAAAACCTCTGACACATGCAGCTCCCGGAGACGGTCACAGCTTGTCTGT
AAGCGGATGCCGGGAGCAGACAAGCCCGTCAGGGCGCGTCAGCGGGTGTTGGCGGGTGTCGGGGCTGGCT
TAACTATGCGGCATCAGAGCAGATTGTACTGAGAGTGCACCATATGCGGTGTGAAATACCGCACAGATGC
GTAAGGAGAAAATACCGCATCAGGCGCCATTCGCCATTCAGGCTGCGCAACTGTTGGGAAGGGCGATCGG
TGCGGGCCTCTTCGCTATTACGCCAGCTGGCGAAAGGGGGATGTGCTGCAAGGCGATTAAGTTGGGTAAC
GCCAGGG
